Addgene plasmid #221958: ATP6 alphaDdCBE G1
Purpose: Expresses mitochondrial cytosine base editor arm in mammalian cells
Depositing lab: Stephen Ekker. Depositing organization: Mayo Foundation for Medical Education and Research. Publication: Unconstrained Precision Mitochondrial Genome Editing with alphaDdCBEs. Castillo SR, Simone BW, Clark KJ, Devaux P, Ekker SC. Hum Gene Ther. 2024 Sep 24. doi: 10.1089/hum.2024.073. PubMed 39212664.
Backbone
  Vector backbone: pCMV
  Backbone size w/o insert (bp): 4717
  Vector type: Mammalian Expression, CRISPR
  Selectable markers: Blasticidin
Growth in bacteria
  Bacterial resistance: Ampicillin, 100 μg/mL
  Growth temperature: 30°C
  Growth strain: NEB Stable
  Copy number: High Copy
Gene/Insert
  Gene/Insert name: COX8A MTS-3xFLAG-TALE NT-alphaN-ATP6 TALE G1 repeats-TALE CTD-DddAtox 1397C-UGI-ATP5B 3'UTR
  Species: Synthetic
  Insert size (bp): 2695
  Mutation: TALE: Q231R, W232G, S233A
  Promoter: CMV
  Tag / fusion protein: 3xFLAG (N terminal on backbone)
  Cloning method: Golden Gate
  Sequencing primers: 5′ T7; 3′ ACACCCGCCGCGCTTAATGC
Terms and licenses: Academic/Nonprofit Terms; Industry Terms: Not Available to Industry
Depositor comments: 5' Cloning Site: BsmBI (Not Destroyed), 3' Cloning Site: BsmBI (Not Destroyed). Please visit https://www.biorxiv.org/content/10.1101/2024.05.13.593977v1 for bioRxiv preprint.
How to cite: ATP6 alphaDdCBE G1 was a gift from Stephen Ekker (Addgene plasmid # 221958 ; http://n2t.net/addgene:221958 ; RRID:Addgene_221958)
