[The description below was written by a language model from this plasmid's Addgene catalogue record and pLannotate feature annotations shown in this document.]
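Description:
ATP6 alphaDdCBE G1 is a 7.4 kb mammalian expression plasmid built on a pCMV backbone that encodes one arm of a TALE-based mitochondrial cytosine base editor (DdCBE) directed at ATP6. It is maintained in E. coli through a high-copy ColE1/pUC-type origin with ampicillin resistance (AmpR), and also carries an f1 origin. For selection in mammalian cells, an SV40 early promoter, paired with the bacterial EM7 promoter, drives a blasticidin S deaminase gene ending in an SV40 polyadenylation signal. Short bleomycin-resistance fragments annotated after it appear to be backbone remnants.

The payload is a synthetic fusion transcribed from the CMV enhancer/promoter, with a T7 promoter just upstream of the coding region. It begins with the COX8A mitochondrial targeting sequence, which directs import of the protein into the mitochondrial matrix, followed by a 3xFLAG epitope for detection. Next come a TALE N-terminal domain (annotated as AvrBs3-derived) in the "alphaN" form carrying Q231R, W232G and S233A substitutions, the ATP6 G1 repeat array installed by Golden Gate assembly between retained BsmBI sites, and the TALE C-terminal domain. The repeat array and the DddAtox segment are not individually annotated in the feature table but fall in the gaps between annotated parts. The TALE is fused to the 1397C half of the split DddA toxin deaminase and to a uracil glycosylase inhibitor (UGI), which blocks excision of the uracil intermediate and so favours C-to-T conversion. An ATP5B 3'UTR is listed at the end of the insert.

Because the arm carries only one half of the split deaminase, it would be expected to work alongside a partner arm carrying the complementary half, bound at an adjacent site, to edit mitochondrial DNA.
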