Features (pLannotate 1.2.2; 25 found; start..end, strand, type, name):
     28..80      -  misc_feature   bom (fragment): basis of mobility region from pBR322
    235..614     +  enhancer       CMV enhancer: human cytomegalovirus immediate early enhancer
    615..818     +  promoter       CMV promoter: human cytomegalovirus (CMV) immediate early promoter
    814..847     +  LTR            5' LTR (truncated) (fragment): truncated 5' long terminal repeat (LTR) from HIV-1
    863..881     +  promoter       T7 promoter: promoter for bacteriophage T7 RNA polymerase
    910..993     +  CDS            COX8A (fragment): COX8A_HUMAN - Also known as COX8, COX8L. Experimental evidence at protein level: Swiss-Prot protein existence level 1. Component of the cytochrome c oxidase, the last enzyme in the mitochondrial electron transport chain which drives oxidative phosphorylation. The respiratory chain contains 3 multisubunit complexes succinate dehydrogenase (complex II, CII), ubiquinol- cytochrome c oxidoreductase (cytochrome b-c1 complex, complex III, CIII) and cytochrome c oxidase (complex IV, CIV), that cooperate to transfer electrons derived from NADH and succinate to molecular oxygen, creating an electrochem
    994..1059    +  CDS            3xFLAG: three tandem FLAG® epitope tags, followed by an enterokinase cleavage site
   1072..1578    +  CDS            avrBs3 (fragment): AVRB3_XANEU - Experimental evidence at protein level: Swiss-Prot protein existence level 1. Avirulence protein. Acts as a transcription factor in C.annuum plants. In susceptible plants lacking the Bs3 resistance gene induces expression of a number of genes, including genes homologous to a family of auxin-induced genes, alpha-expansin genes, pectate lyase, anthocyanidin glucoside rhamnosyl transferase and at least one transcription factor, UPA20. Their expression leads to plant hypertrophy in mesophyll cells, probably mainly mediated by UPA20 (PubMed:17962565). In resistant plants induces the h
   2965..3111    +  CDS            avrBs3 (fragment): AVRB3_XANEU - Experimental evidence at protein level: Swiss-Prot protein existence level 1. Avirulence protein. Acts as a transcription factor in C.annuum plants. In susceptible plants lacking the Bs3 resistance gene induces expression of a number of genes, including genes homologous to a family of auxin-induced genes, alpha-expansin genes, pectate lyase, anthocyanidin glucoside rhamnosyl transferase and at least one transcription factor, UPA20. Their expression leads to plant hypertrophy in mesophyll cells, probably mainly mediated by UPA20 (PubMed:17962565). In resistant plants induces the h
   3196..3444    +  CDS            UGI: UNGI_BPPB2 - Experimental evidence at protein level: Swiss-Prot protein existence level 1. This protein binds specifically and reversibly to the host uracil-DNA glycosylase, preventing removal of uracil residues from PBS2 DNA by the host uracil-excision repair system. From Bacillus phage PBS2 (Bacteriophage PBS2).
   3602..3623    +  promoter       SV40 promoter (fragment): SV40 enhancer and early promoter
   3644..4072    +  rep_origin     f1 ori (sequence partly withheld): f1 bacteriophage origin of replication; arrow indicates direction of (+) strand synthesis
   4086..4415    +  promoter       SV40 promoter: SV40 enhancer and early promoter
   4463..4510    +  promoter       EM7 promoter: synthetic bacterial promoter&nbsp
   4529..4927    +  CDS            BSD: blasticidin S deaminase; Aspergillus terreus BSD; confers resistance to blasticidin
   4928..4955    +  CDS            BleoR (fragment): antibiotic-binding protein; Sh ble from Streptoalloteichus hindustanus; confers resistance to bleomycin, phleomycin, and Zeocin™
   4965..5090    +  CDS            ble (fragment): BLE_KLEPN - Experimental evidence at protein level: Swiss-Prot protein existence level 1. Binding protein with a strong affinity to the bleomycin family of antibiotics. Binds to CL990; an antimitotic-antibiotic compound. From Klebsiella pneumoniae.
   5085..5206    +  polyA_signal   SV40 poly(A) signal: SV40 polyadenylation signal
   5279..5295    -  protein_bind   lac operator: The lac repressor binds to the lac operator to inhibit transcription in E. coli. This inhibition can be relieved by adding lactose or isopropyl-β-D-thiogalactopyranoside (IPTG). lac repressor encoded by lacI
   5303..5333    -  promoter       lac promoter: promoter for the E. coli lac operon
   5348..5369    -  protein_bind   CAP binding site: CAP binding activates transcription in the presence of cAMP. E. coli catabolite activator protein
   5382..5474    -  CDS            lacI (fragment): lac repressor; lacI; The lac repressor binds to the lac operator to inhibit transcription in E. coli. This inhibition can be relieved by adding lactose or isopropyl-β-D-thiogalactopyranoside (IPTG).
   5657..6245    -  rep_origin     ori: high-copy-number ColE1/pMB1/pBR322/pUC origin of replication
   6416..7276    -  CDS            AmpR: β-lactamase; bla; confers resistance to ampicillin, carbenicillin, and related antibiotics
   7277..7381    -  promoter       AmpR promoter: bla
>Addgene plasmid #221958 | ATP6 alphaDdCBE G1 | addgene full sequence | sequence record 438698 | Addgene NGS Result
GACGGATCGGGAGATCTCCCGATCCCCTATGGTGCACTCTCAGTACAATCTGCTCTGATGCCGCATAGTT
AAGCCAGTATCTGCTCCCTGCTTGTGTGTTGGAGGTCGCTGAGTAGTGCGCGAGCAAAATTTAAGCTACA
ACAAGGCAAGGCTTGACCGACAATTGCATGAAGAATCTGCTTAGGGTTAGGCGTTTTGCGCTGCTTCGCG
ATGTACGGGCCAGATATACGCGTTGACATTGATTATTGACTAGTTATTAATAGTAATCAATTACGGGGTC
ATTAGTTCATAGCCCATATATGGAGTTCCGCGTTACATAACTTACGGTAAATGGCCCGCCTGGCTGACCG
CCCAACGACCCCCGCCCATTGACGTCAATAATGACGTATGTTCCCATAGTAACGCCAATAGGGACTTTCC
ATTGACGTCAATGGGTGGAGTATTTACGGTAAACTGCCCACTTGGCAGTACATCAAGTGTATCATATGCC
AAGTACGCCCCCTATTGACGTCAATGACGGTAAATGGCCCGCCTGGCATTATGCCCAGTACATGACCTTA
TGGGACTTTCCTACTTGGCAGTACATCTACGTATTAGTCATCGCTATTACCATGGTGATGCGGTTTTGGC
AGTACATCAATGGGCGTGGATAGCGGTTTGACTCACGGGGATTTCCAAGTCTCCACCCCATTGACGTCAA
TGGGAGTTTGTTTTGGCACCAAAATCAACGGGACTTTCCAAAATGTCGTAACAACTCCGCCCCATTGACG
CAAATGGGCGGTAGGCGTGTACGGTGGGAGGTCTATATAAGCAGAGCTCTCTGGCTAACTAGAGAACCCA
CTGCTTACTGGCTTATCGAAATTAATACGACTCACTATAGGGAGACCCAAGCTGGCTAGCACCATGGCCT
CCGTTCTGACCCCGCTGCTGCTGCGTGGCCTGACCGGCTCCGCTCGTCGTCTGCCAGTTCCGCGTGCGAA
AATCCATTCCCTGGACTACAAAGACCATGACGGTGATTATAAAGATCATGACATCGATTACAAGGATGAC
GATGACAAGATGGACATCGCGGATCTGCGTACCCTGGGTTACAGCCAGCAGCAGCAGGAGAAGATCAAGC
CAAAGGTGCGCAGCACCGTGGCCCAGCACCATGAAGCTCTGGTGGGTCACGGCTTCACCCACGCGCACAT
CGTGGCTCTGAGCCAGCACCCAGCCGCGCTGGGTACCGTGGCCGTGAAATATCAGGACATGATTGCTGCC
CTGCCAGAGGCTACCCATGAAGCGATTGTGGGTGTGGGCAAGAGAGGAGCCGGTGCTCGTGCGCTGGAGG
CCCTGCTGACCGTGGCCGGTGAACTGCGTGGCCCGCCGCTGCAGCTGGATACCGGCCAGCTGCTGAAAAT
CGCGAAACGTGGCGGTGTGACCGCTGTGGAAGCTGTGCATGCCTGGCGTAATGCTCTGACCGGTGCCCCC
CTGAACCTGACCCCGGACCAAGTGGTGGCTATCGCCAGCAACAATGGCGGCAAGCAAGCGCTCGAAACGG
TGCAGCGGCTGTTGCCGGTGCTGTGCCAGGACCATGGCCTGACTCCGGACCAAGTGGTGGCTATCGCCAG
CCACGATGGCGGCAAGCAAGCGCTCGAAACGGTGCAGCGGCTGTTGCCGGTGCTGTGCCAGGACCATGGC
CTGACTCCGGACCAAGTGGTGGCTATCGCCAGCCACGATGGCGGCAAGCAAGCGCTCGAAACGGTGCAGC
GGCTGTTGCCGGTGCTGTGCCAGGACCATGGCCTGACCCCGGACCAAGTGGTGGCTATCGCCAGCAACGG
TGGCGGCAAGCAAGCGCTCGAAACGGTGCAGCGGCTGTTGCCGGTGCTGTGCCAGGACCATGGCCTGACC
CCGGACCAAGTGGTGGCTATCGCCAGCAACATTGGCGGCAAGCAAGCGCTCGAAACGGTGCAGCGGCTGT
TGCCGGTGCTGTGCCAGGACCATGGCCTGACTCCGGACCAAGTGGTGGCTATCGCCAGCCACGATGGCGG
CAAGCAAGCGCTCGAAACGGTGCAGCGGCTGTTGCCGGTGCTGTGCCAGGACCATGGCCTGACCCCGGAC
CAAGTGGTGGCTATCGCCAGCCACGATGGCGGCAAGCAAGCGCTCGAAACGGTGCAGCGGCTGTTGCCGG
TGCTGTGCCAGGACCATGGCCTCACACCCGATCAGGTCGTGGCTATCGCCAGCCACGATGGCGGCAAGCA
AGCGCTCGAAACGGTGCAGCGGCTGTTGCCGGTGCTGTGCCAGGACCATGGCCTGACCCCGGACCAAGTG
GTGGCTATCGCCAGCAACAATGGCGGCAAGCAAGCGCTCGAAACGGTGCAGCGGCTGTTGCCGGTGCTGT
GCCAGGACCATGGCCTGACCCCGGACCAAGTGGTGGCTATCGCCAGCCACGATGGCGGCAAGCAAGCGCT
CGAAACGGTGCAGCGGCTGTTGCCGGTGCTGTGCCAGGACCATGGCCTGACTCCGGACCAAGTGGTGGCT
ATCGCCAGCCACGATGGCGGCAAGCAAGCGCTCGAAACGGTGCAGCGGCTGTTGCCGGTGCTGTGCCAGG
ACCATGGCCTGACCCCGGACCAAGTGGTGGCTATCGCCAGCAACAATGGCGGCAAGCAAGCGCTCGAAAC
GGTGCAGCGGCTGTTGCCGGTGCTGTGCCAGGACCATGGCCTGACCCCGGACCAAGTGGTGGCTATCGCC
AGCCACGATGGCGGCAAGCAAGCGCTCGAAACGGTGCAGCGGCTGTTGCCGGTGCTGTGCCAGGACCATG
GCCTGACCCCGGACCAAGTGGTGGCTATCGCCAGCAACATTGGCGGCAAGCAAGCGCTCGAAACGGTGCA
GCGGCTGTTGCCGGTGCTGTGCCAGGACCATGGCCTGACCCCGGACCAAGTGGTGGCTATCGCCAGCAAC
AATGGCGGCAAGCAAGCGCTCGAAAGCATTGTGGCCCAGCTGAGCCGGCCTGATCCGGCGTTGGCCGCGT
TGACCAACGATCACCTGGTGGCCCTGGCCTGCCTGGGCGGTCGTCCGGCCCTGGATGCGGTGAAGAAAGG
CCTGGGTGGATCCGCCATTCCAGTGAAGCGCGGCGCTACCGGTGAAACCAAAGTGTTTACCGGTAACAGC
AACAGCCCGAAGAGCCCGACCAAAGGCGGTTGCTCTGGCGGCTCAACTAATCTGAGCGACATCATTGAGA
AGGAGACTGGGAAACAGCTGGTCATTCAGGAGTCCATCCTGATGCTGCCTGAGGAGGTGGAGGAAGTGAT
CGGCAACAAGCCAGAGTCTGACATCCTGGTGCACACCGCCTACGACGAGTCCACAGATGAGAATGTGATG
CTGCTGACCTCTGACGCCCCCGAGTATAAGCCTTGGGCCCTGGTCATCCAGGATTCTAACGGCGAGAATA
AGATCAAGATGCTGTGATAAGGGGTCTTTGTCCTCTGTACTGTCTCTCTCCTTGCCCCTAACCCAAAAAG
CTTCATTTTTCTGTGTAGGCTGCACAAGAGCCTTGATTGAAGATATATTCTTTCTGAACAGTATTTAAGG
TTTCCAATAAAATGTACACCCCTCAGAACTTCTGAGGCGGAAAGAACCAGCTGGGGCTCTAGGGGGTATC
CCC
[124 nt withheld, positions 3644-3767]
C
[91 nt withheld, positions 3769-3859]
A
[49 nt withheld, positions 3861-3909]
CCTTTGACGTTGGAGTCCACGTTCTTT
[37 nt withheld, positions 3937-3973]
ACCCTATCTCGGTCTATTCTTTTGATTTATAAGGGATTTTGCCGATTTCGGCCTATTGGTTAAAAAATGA
GCTGATTTAACAAAAATTTAACGCGAATTAATTCTGTGGAATGTGTGTCAGTTAGGGTGTGGAAAGTCCC
CAGGCTCCCCAGCAGGCAGAAGTATGCAAAGCATGCATCTCAATTAGTCAGCAACCAGGTGTGGAAAGTC
CCCAGGCTCCCCAGCAGGCAGAAGTATGCAAAGCATGCATCTCAATTAGTCAGCAACCATAGTCCCGCCC
CTAACTCCGCCCATCCCGCCCCTAACTCCGCCCAGTTCCGCCCATTCTCCGCCCCATGGCTGACTAATTT
TTTTTATTTATGCAGAGGCCGAGGCCGCCTCTGCCTCTGAGCTATTCCAGAAGTAGTGAGGAGGCTTTTT
TGGAGGCCTAGGCTTTTGCAAAAAGCTCCCGGGAGCTTGTATATCCATTTTCGGATCTGATCAGCACGTG
TTGACAATTAATCATCGGCATAGTATATCGGCATAGTATAATACGACAAGGTGAGGAACTAAACCATGGC
CAAGCCTTTGTCTCAAGAAGAATCCACCCTCATTGAAAGAGCAACGGCTACAATCAACAGCATCCCCATC
TCTGAAGACTACAGCGTCGCCAGCGCAGCTCTCTCTAGCGACGGCCGCATCTTCACTGGTGTCAATGTAT
ATCATTTTACTGGGGGACCTTGTGCAGAACTCGTGGTGCTGGGCACTGCTGCTGCTGCGGCAGCTGGCAA
CCTGACTTGTATCGTCGCGATCGGAAATGAGAACAGGGGCATCTTGAGCCCCTGCGGACGGTGCCGACAG
GTGCTTCTCGATCTGCATCCTGGGATCAAAGCCATAGTGAAGGACAGTGATGGACAGCCGACGGCAGTTG
GGATTCGTGAATTGCTGCCCTCTGGTTATGTGTGGGAGGGCTAAGCACTTCGTGGCCGAGGAGCAGGACT
GACACGTGCTACGAGATTTCGATTCCACCGCCGCCTTCTATGAAAGGTTGGGCTTCGGAATCGTTTTCCG
GGACGCCGGCTGGATGATCCTCCAGCGCGGGGATCTCATGCTGGAGTTCTTCGCCCACCCCAACTTGTTT
ATTGCAGCTTATAATGGTTACAAATAAAGCAATAGCATCACAAATTTCACAAATAAAGCATTTTTTTCAC
TGCATTCTAGTTGTGGTTTGTCCAAACTCATCAATGTATCTTATCATGTCTGTATACCGTCGACCTCTAG
CTAGAGCTTGGCGTAATCATGGTCATAGCTGTTTCCTGTGTGAAATTGTTATCCGCTCACAATTCCACAC
AACATACGAGCCGGAAGCATAAAGTGTAAAGCCTGGGGTGCCTAATGAGTGAGCTAACTCACATTAATTG
CGTTGCGCTCACTGCCCGCTTTCCAGTCGGGAAACCTGTCGTGCCAGCTGCATTAATGAATCGGCCAACG
CGCGGGGAGAGGCGGTTTGCGTATTGGGCGCTCTTCCGCTTCCTCGCTCACTGACTCGCTGCGCTCGGTC
GTTCGGCTGCGGCGAGCGGTATCAGCTCACTCAAAGGCGGTAATACGGTTATCCACAGAATCAGGGGATA
ACGCAGGAAAGAACATGTGAGCAAAAGGCCAGCAAAAGGCCAGGAACCGTAAAAAGGCCGCGTTGCTGGC
GTTTTTCCATAGGCTCCGCCCCCCTGACGAGCATCACAAAAATCGACGCTCAAGTCAGAGGTGGCGAAAC
CCGACAGGACTATAAAGATACCAGGCGTTTCCCCCTGGAAGCTCCCTCGTGCGCTCTCCTGTTCCGACCC
TGCCGCTTACCGGATACCTGTCCGCCTTTCTCCCTTCGGGAAGCGTGGCGCTTTCTCATAGCTCACGCTG
TAGGTATCTCAGTTCGGTGTAGGTCGTTCGCTCCAAGCTGGGCTGTGTGCACGAACCCCCCGTTCAGCCC
GACCGCTGCGCCTTATCCGGTAACTATCGTCTTGAGTCCAACCCGGTAAGACACGACTTATCGCCACTGG
CAGCAGCCACTGGTAACAGGATTAGCAGAGCGAGGTATGTAGGCGGTGCTACAGAGTTCTTGAAGTGGTG
GCCTAACTACGGCTACACTAGAAGAACAGTATTTGGTATCTGCGCTCTGCTGAAGCCAGTTACCTTCGGA
AAAAGAGTTGGTAGCTCTTGATCCGGCAAACAAACCACCGCTGGTAGCGGTGGTTTTTTTGTTTGCAAGC
AGCAGATTACGCGCAGAAAAAAAGGATCTCAAGAAGATCCTTTGATCTTTTCTACGGGGTCTGACGCTCA
GTGGAACGAAAACTCACGTTAAGGGATTTTGGTCATGAGATTATCAAAAAGGATCTTCACCTAGATCCTT
TTAAATTAAAAATGAAGTTTTAAATCAATCTAAAGTATATATGAGTAAACTTGGTCTGACAGTTACCAAT
GCTTAATCAGTGAGGCACCTATCTCAGCGATCTGTCTATTTCGTTCATCCATAGTTGCCTGACTCCCCGT
CGTGTAGATAACTACGATACGGGAGGGCTTACCATCTGGCCCCAGTGCTGCAATGATACCGCGAGACCCA
CGCTCACCGGCTCCAGATTTATCAGCAATAAACCAGCCAGCCGGAAGGGCCGAGCGCAGAAGTGGTCCTG
CAACTTTATCCGCCTCCATCCAGTCTATTAATTGTTGCCGGGAAGCTAGAGTAAGTAGTTCGCCAGTTAA
TAGTTTGCGCAACGTTGTTGCCATTGCTACAGGCATCGTGGTGTCACGCTCGTCGTTTGGTATGGCTTCA
TTCAGCTCCGGTTCCCAACGATCAAGGCGAGTTACATGATCCCCCATGTTGTGCAAAAAAGCGGTTAGCT
CCTTCGGTCCTCCGATCGTTGTCAGAAGTAAGTTGGCCGCAGTGTTATCACTCATGGTTATGGCAGCACT
GCATAATTCTCTTACTGTCATGCCATCCGTAAGATGCTTTTCTGTGACTGGTGAGTACTCAACCAAGTCA
TTCTGAGAATAGTGTATGCGGCGACCGAGTTGCTCTTGCCCGGCGTCAATACGGGATAATACCGCGCCAC
ATAGCAGAACTTTAAAAGTGCTCATCATTGGAAAACGTTCTTCGGGGCGAAAACTCTCAAGGATCTTACC
GCTGTTGAGATCCAGTTCGATGTAACCCACTCGTGCACCCAACTGATCTTCAGCATCTTTTACTTTCACC
AGCGTTTCTGGGTGAGCAAAAACAGGAAGGCAAAATGCCGCAAAAAAGGGAATAAGGGCGACACGGAAAT
GTTGAATACTCATACTCTTCCTTTTTCAATATTATTGAAGCATTTATCAGGGTTATTGTCTCATGAGCGG
ATACATATTTGAATGTATTTAGAAAAATAAACAAATAGGGGTTCCGCGCACATTTCCCCGAAAAGTGCCA
CCTGACGTC
