>Addgene plasmid #221958 | ATP6 alphaDdCBE G1 | depositor partial sequence | sequence record 434623 | Partial
ATGGCCTCCGTTCTGACCCCGCTGCTGCTGCGTGGCCTGACCGGCTCCGCTCGTCGTCTGCCAGTTCCGC
GTGCGAAAATCCATTCCCTGGACTACAAAGACCATGACGGTGATTATAAAGATCATGACATCGATTACAA
GGATGACGATGACAAGATGGACATCGCGGATCTGCGTACCCTGGGTTACAGCCAGCAGCAGCAGGAGAAG
ATCAAGCCAAAGGTGCGCAGCACCGTGGCCCAGCACCATGAAGCTCTGGTGGGTCACGGCTTCACCCACG
CGCACATCGTGGCTCTGAGCCAGCACCCAGCCGCGCTGGGTACCGTGGCCGTGAAATATCAGGACATGAT
TGCTGCCCTGCCAGAGGCTACCCATGAAGCGATTGTGGGTGTGGGCAAGAGAGGAGCCGGTGCTCGTGCG
CTGGAGGCCCTGCTGACCGTGGCCGGTGAACTGCGTGGCCCGCCGCTGCAGCTGGATACCGGCCAGCTGC
TGAAAATCGCGAAACGTGGCGGTGTGACCGCTGTGGAAGCTGTGCATGCCTGGCGTAATGCTCTGACCGG
TGCCCCCCTGAACCTGACCCCGGACCAAGTGGTGGCTATCGCCAGCAACAATGGCGGCAAGCAAGCGCTC
GAAACGGTGCAGCGGCTGTTGCCGGTGCTGTGCCAGGACCATGGCCTGACTCCGGACCAAGTGGTGGCTA
TCGCCAGCCACGATGGCGGCAAGCAAGCGCTCGAAACGGTGCAGCGGCTGTTGCCGGTGCTGTGCCAGGA
CCATGGCCTGACTCCGGACCAAGTGGTGGCTATCGCCAGCCACGATGGCGGCAAGCAAGCGCTCGAAACG
GTGCAGCGGCTGTTGCCGGTGCTGTGCCAGGACCATGGCCTGACCCCGGACCAAGTGGTGGCTATCGCCA
GCAACGGTGGCGGCAAGCAAGCGCTCGAAACGGTGCAGCGGCTGTTGCCGGTGCTGTGCCAGGACCATGG
CCTGACCCCGGACCAAGTGGTGGCTATCGCCAGCAACATTGGCGGCAAGCAAGCGCTCGAAACGGTGCAG
CGGCTGTTGCCGGTGCTGTGCCAGGACCATGGCCTGACTCCGGACCAAGTGGTGGCTATCGCCAGCCACG
ATGGCGGCAAGCAAGCGCTCGAAACGGTGCAGCGGCTGTTGCCGGTGCTGTGCCAGGACCATGGCCTGAC
CCCGGACCAAGTGGTGGCTATCGCCAGCCACGATGGCGGCAAGCAAGCGCTCGAAACGGTGCAGCGGCTG
TTGCCGGTGCTGTGCCAGGACCATGGCCTCACACCCGATCAGGTCGTGGCTATCGCCAGCCACGATGGCG
GCAAGCAAGCGCTCGAAACGGTGCAGCGGCTGTTGCCGGTGCTGTGCCAGGACCATGGCCTGACCCCGGA
CCAAGTGGTGGCTATCGCCAGCAACAATGGCGGCAAGCAAGCGCTCGAAACGGTGCAGCGGCTGTTGCCG
GTGCTGTGCCAGGACCATGGCCTGACCCCGGACCAAGTGGTGGCTATCGCCAGCCACGATGGCGGCAAGC
AAGCGCTCGAAACGGTGCAGCGGCTGTTGCCGGTGCTGTGCCAGGACCATGGCCTGACTCCGGACCAAGT
GGTGGCTATCGCCAGCCACGATGGCGGCAAGCAAGCGCTCGAAACGGTGCAGCGGCTGTTGCCGGTGCTG
TGCCAGGACCATGGCCTGACCCCGGACCAAGTGGTGGCTATCGCCAGCAACAATGGCGGCAAGCAAGCGC
TCGAAACGGTGCAGCGGCTGTTGCCGGTGCTGTGCCAGGACCATGGCCTGACCCCGGACCAAGTGGTGGC
TATCGCCAGCCACGATGGCGGCAAGCAAGCGCTCGAAACGGTGCAGCGGCTGTTGCCGGTGCTGTGCCAG
GACCATGGCCTGACCCCGGACCAAGTGGTGGCTATCGCCAGCAACATTGGCGGCAAGCAAGCGCTCGAAA
CGGTGCAGCGGCTGTTGCCGGTGCTGTGCCAGGACCATGGCCTGACCCCGGACCAAGTGGTGGCTATCGC
CAGCAACAATGGCGGCAAGCAAGCGCTCGAAAGCATTGTGGCCCAGCTGAGCCGGCCTGATCCGGCGTTG
GCCGCGTTGACCAACGATCACCTGGTGGCCCTGGCCTGCCTGGGCGGTCGTCCGGCCCTGGATGCGGTGA
AGAAAGGCCTGGGTGGATCCGCCATTCCAGTGAAGCGCGGCGCTACCGGTGAAACCAAAGTGTTTACCGG
TAACAGCAACAGCCCGAAGAGCCCGACCAAAGGCGGTTGCTCTGGCGGCTCAACTAATCTGAGCGACATC
ATTGAGAAGGAGACTGGGAAACAGCTGGTCATTCAGGAGTCCATCCTGATGCTGCCTGAGGAGGTGGAGG
AAGTGATCGGCAACAAGCCAGAGTCTGACATCCTGGTGCACACCGCCTACGACGAGTCCACAGATGAGAA
TGTGATGCTGCTGACCTCTGACGCCCCCGAGTATAAGCCTTGGGCCCTGGTCATCCAGGATTCTAACGGC
GAGAATAAGATCAAGATGCTGTGATAAGGGGTCTTTGTCCTCTGTACTGTCTCTCTCCTTGCCCCTAACC
CAAAAAGCTTCATTTTTCTGTGTAGGCTGCACAAGAGCCTTGATTGAAGATATATTCTTTCTGAACAGTA
TTTAAGGTTTCCAATAAAATGTACACCCCTCAGAA
